>Addgene plasmid #186723 | pGWT35S-Cas9 | addgene full sequence | sequence record 372804 | Addgene NGS Result
TAATACGACTCACTATAGGGCGCGGCCGCAGAATTCGAGCTCGGTACCCGGGATCTCGAGGCCAGATCTC
CCGGGCTCAGAAGACCGAGGGCTATTGAGACTTTTCAACAAAGGGTAATATCGGGAAACCTCCTCGGATT
CCATTGCCCAGCTATCTGTCACTTATCGAAAGGACAGTAGAAAAGGAAGGTGGCTCCTACAAATGCCATC
ATTGCGATAAAGGAAAGGCTATCGTTCAAGATGCCTCTACCGACAGTGGTCCCAAAGATGGACCCCCACC
CACGAGGAACATCGTGGAAAAAGAAGACGTTCCAACCACGTCTTCAAAGCAAGTGGATTGATGTGATATC
TCCACTGACGTAAGGGATGACGCACAATCCCACTATCCTTCGCAAGACCCTTCCTCTATATAAGGAAGTT
CATTTCATTTGGAGAGGACAGGCTTCTTGAGATCCTTCAACAATTACCAACAACAACAAACAACAAACAA
CATTACAATTACTATTTACAATTACAGAATTCGAGCTCGGTACCAAGCTTGGAGGCTCAGGAGGCTCCAC
AAGTTTGTACAAAAAAGCAGGCTTCATGGACTATAAGGACCACGACGGAGACTACAAGGATCATGATATT
GATTACAAAGACGATGACGATAAGATGGCCCCAAAGAAGAAGCGGAAGGTCGGTATCCACGGAGTCCCAG
CAGCCGACAAGAAGTACAGCATCGGCCTGGACATCGGCACCAACTCTGTGGGCTGGGCCGTGATCACCGA
CGAGTACAAGGTGCCCAGCAAGAAATTCAAGGTGCTGGGCAACACCGACCGGCACAGCATCAAGAAGAAC
CTGATCGGAGCCCTGCTGTTCGACAGCGGCGAAACAGCCGAGGCCACCCGGCTGAAGAGAACCGCCAGAA
GAAGATACACCAGACGGAAGAACCGGATCTGCTATCTGCAAGAGATCTTCAGCAACGAGATGGCCAAGGT
GGACGACAGCTTCTTCCACAGACTGGAAGAGTCCTTCCTGGTGGAAGAGGATAAGAAGCACGAGCGGCAC
CCCATCTTCGGCAACATCGTGGACGAGGTGGCCTACCACGAGAAGTACCCCACCATCTACCACCTGAGAA
AGAAACTGGTGGACAGCACCGACAAGGCCGACCTGCGGCTGATCTATCTGGCCCTGGCCCACATGATCAA
GTTCCGGGGCCACTTCCTGATCGAGGGCGACCTGAACCCCGACAACAGCGACGTGGACAAGCTGTTCATC
CAGCTGGTGCAGACCTACAACCAGCTGTTCGAGGAAAACCCCATCAACGCCAGCGGCGTGGACGCCAAGG
CCATCCTGTCTGCCAGACTGAGCAAGAGCAGACGGCTGGAAAATCTGATCGCCCAGCTGCCCGGCGAGAA
GAAGAATGGCCTGTTCGGAAACCTGATTGCCCTGAGCCTGGGCCTGACCCCCAACTTCAAGAGCAACTTC
GACCTGGCCGAGGATGCCAAACTGCAGCTGAGCAAGGACACCTACGACGACGACCTGGACAACCTGCTGG
CCCAGATCGGCGACCAGTACGCCGACCTGTTTCTGGCCGCCAAGAACCTGTCCGACGCCATCCTGCTGAG
CGACATCCTGAGAGTGAACACCGAGATCACCAAGGCCCCCCTGAGCGCCTCTATGATCAAGAGATACGAC
GAGCACCACCAGGACCTGACCCTGCTGAAAGCTCTCGTGCGGCAGCAGCTGCCTGAGAAGTACAAAGAGA
TTTTCTTCGACCAGAGCAAGAACGGCTACGCCGGCTACATTGACGGCGGAGCCAGCCAGGAAGAGTTCTA
CAAGTTCATCAAGCCCATCCTGGAAAAGATGGACGGCACCGAGGAACTGCTCGTGAAGCTGAACAGAGAG
GACCTGCTGCGGAAGCAGCGGACCTTCGACAACGGCAGCATCCCCCACCAGATCCACCTGGGAGAGCTGC
ACGCCATTCTGCGGCGGCAGGAAGATTTTTACCCATTCCTGAAGGACAACCGGGAAAAGATCGAGAAGAT
CCTGACCTTCCGCATCCCCTACTACGTGGGCCCTCTGGCCAGGGGAAACAGCAGATTCGCCTGGATGACC
AGAAAGAGCGAGGAAACCATCACCCCCTGGAACTTCGAGGAAGTGGTGGACAAGGGCGCTTCCGCCCAGA
GCTTCATCGAGCGGATGACCAACTTCGATAAGAACCTGCCCAACGAGAAGGTGCTGCCCAAGCACAGCCT
GCTGTACGAGTACTTCACCGTGTATAACGAGCTGACCAAAGTGAAATACGTGACCGAGGGAATGAGAAAG
CCCGCCTTCCTGAGCGGCGAGCAGAAAAAGGCCATCGTGGACCTGCTGTTCAAGACCAACCGGAAAGTGA
CCGTGAAGCAGCTGAAAGAGGACTACTTCAAGAAAATCGAGTGCTTCGACTCCGTGGAAATCTCCGGCGT
GGAAGATCGGTTCAACGCCTCCCTGGGCACATACCACGATCTGCTGAAAATTATCAAGGACAAGGACTTC
CTGGACAATGAGGAAAACGAGGACATTCTGGAAGATATCGTGCTGACCCTGACACTGTTTGAGGACAGAG
AGATGATCGAGGAACGGCTGAAAACCTATGCCCACCTGTTCGACGACAAAGTGATGAAGCAGCTGAAGCG
GCGGAGATACACCGGCTGGGGCAGGCTGAGCCGGAAGCTGATCAACGGCATCCGGGACAAGCAGTCCGGC
AAGACAATCCTGGATTTCCTGAAGTCCGACGGCTTCGCCAACAGAAACTTCATGCAGCTGATCCACGACG
ACAGCCTGACCTTTAAAGAGGACATCCAGAAAGCCCAGGTGTCCGGCCAGGGCGATAGCCTGCACGAGCA
CATTGCCAATCTGGCCGGCAGCCCCGCCATTAAGAAGGGCATCCTGCAGACAGTGAAGGTGGTGGACGAG
CTCGTGAAAGTGATGGGCCGGCACAAGCCCGAGAACATCGTGATCGAAATGGCCAGAGAGAACCAGACCA
CCCAGAAGGGACAGAAGAACAGCCGCGAGAGAATGAAGCGGATCGAAGAGGGCATCAAAGAGCTGGGCAG
CCAGATCCTGAAAGAACACCCCGTGGAAAACACCCAGCTGCAGAACGAGAAGCTGTACCTGTACTACCTG
CAGAATGGGCGGGATATGTACGTGGACCAGGAACTGGACATCAACCGGCTGTCCGACTACGATGTGGACC
ATATCGTGCCTCAGAGCTTTCTGAAGGACGACTCCATCGACAACAAGGTGCTGACCAGAAGCGACAAGAA
CCGGGGCAAGAGCGACAACGTGCCCTCCGAAGAGGTCGTGAAGAAGATGAAGAACTACTGGCGGCAGCTG
CTGAACGCCAAGCTGATTACCCAGAGAAAGTTCGACAATCTGACCAAGGCCGAGAGAGGCGGCCTGAGCG
AACTGGATAAGGCCGGCTTCATCAAGAGACAGCTGGTGGAAACCCGGCAGATCACAAAGCACGTGGCACA
GATCCTGGACTCCCGGATGAACACTAAGTACGACGAGAATGACAAGCTGATCCGGGAAGTGAAAGTGATC
ACCCTGAAGTCCAAGCTGGTGTCCGATTTCCGGAAGGATTTCCAGTTTTACAAAGTGCGCGAGATCAACA
ACTACCACCACGCCCACGACGCCTACCTGAACGCCGTCGTGGGAACCGCCCTGATCAAAAAGTACCCTAA
GCTGGAAAGCGAGTTCGTGTACGGCGACTACAAGGTGTACGACGTGCGGAAGATGATCGCCAAGAGCGAG
CAGGAAATCGGCAAGGCTACCGCCAAGTACTTCTTCTACAGCAACATCATGAACTTTTTCAAGACCGAGA
TTACCCTGGCCAACGGCGAGATCCGGAAGCGGCCTCTGATCGAGACAAACGGCGAAACCGGGGAGATCGT
GTGGGATAAGGGCCGGGATTTTGCCACCGTGCGGAAAGTGCTGAGCATGCCCCAAGTGAATATCGTGAAA
AAGACCGAGGTGCAGACAGGCGGCTTCAGCAAAGAGTCTATCCTGCCCAAGAGGAACAGCGATAAGCTGA
TCGCCAGAAAGAAGGACTGGGACCCTAAGAAGTACGGCGGCTTCGACAGCCCCACCGTGGCCTATTCTGT
GCTGGTGGTGGCCAAAGTGGAAAAGGGCAAGTCCAAGAAACTGAAGAGTGTGAAAGAGCTGCTGGGGATC
ACCATCATGGAAAGAAGCAGCTTCGAGAAGAATCCCATCGACTTTCTGGAAGCCAAGGGCTACAAAGAAG
TGAAAAAGGACCTGATCATCAAGCTGCCTAAGTACTCCCTGTTCGAGCTGGAAAACGGCCGGAAGAGAAT
GCTGGCCTCTGCCGGCGAACTGCAGAAGGGAAACGAACTGGCCCTGCCCTCCAAATATGTGAACTTCCTG
TACCTGGCCAGCCACTATGAGAAGCTGAAGGGCTCCCCCGAGGATAATGAGCAGAAACAGCTGTTTGTGG
AACAGCACAAGCACTACCTGGACGAGATCATCGAGCAGATCAGCGAGTTCTCCAAGAGAGTGATCCTGGC
CGACGCTAATCTGGACAAAGTGCTGTCCGCCTACAACAAGCACCGGGATAAGCCCATCAGAGAGCAGGCC
GAGAATATCATCCACCTGTTTACCCTGACCAATCTGGGAGCCCCTGCCGCCTTCAAGTACTTTGACACCA
CCATCGACCGGAAGAGGTACACCAGCACCAAAGAGGTGCTGGACGCCACCCTGATCCACCAGAGCATCAC
CGGCCTGTACGAGACACGGATCGACCTGTCTCAGCTGGGAGGCGACAAAAGGCCGGCGGCCACGAAAAAG
GCCGGCCAGGCAAAAAAGAAAAAGTAAGACCCAGCTTTCTTGTACAAAGTGGTTGGAGGCTCAGGAGGCT
CCCCATGGGCTAGCACTAGTATCTAGAATCGTTCAAACATTTGGCAATAAAGTTTCTTAAGATTGAATCC
TGTTGCCGGTCTTGCGATGATTATCATATAATTTCTGTTGAATTACGTTAAGCATGTAATAATTAACATG
TAATGCATGACGTTATTTATGAGATGGGTTTTTATGATTAGAGTCCCGCAATTATACATTTAATACGCGA
TAGAAAACAAAATATAGCGCGCAAACTAGGATAAATTATCGCGCGCGGTGTCATCTATGTTACTAGATGC
GGCCGCAATTGTGGATCCGCTCTAGAGTCGACCTGCAGGCATGCAAGCTTGCGGCCGCGTATTCTATAGT
GTCACCTAAATAGCATGGCGTAATCATGGTCATAGCTGTTTCCTGTGTGAAATTGTTATCCGCTCACAAT
TCCACACAACATACGAGCCGGAAGCATAAAGTGTAAAGCCTGGGGTGCCTAATGAGTGAGCTAACTCACA
TTAATTGCGTTGCGCTCACTGCCCGCTTTCCAGTCGGGAAACCTGTCGTGCCAGCTGCATTAATGAATCG
GCCAACGCGCGGGGAGAGGCGGTTTGCGTATTGGGCGCTCTTCCGCTTCCTCGCTCACTGACTCGCTGCG
CTCGGTCGTTCGGCTGCGGCGAGCGGTATCAGCTCACTCAAAGGCGGTAATACGGTTATCCACAGAATCA
GGGGATAACGCAGGAAAGAACATGTGAGCAAAAGGCCAGCAAAAGGCCAGGAACCGTAAAAAGGCCGCGT
TGCTGGCGTTTTTCCATAGGCTCCGCCCCCCTGACGAGCATCACAAAAATCGACGCTCAAGTCAGAGGTG
GCGAAACCCGACAGGACTATAAAGATACCAGGCGTTTCCCCCTGGAAGCTCCCTCGTGCGCTCTCCTGTT
CCGACCCTGCCGCTTACCGGATACCTGTCCGCCTTTCTCCCTTCGGGAAGCGTGGCGCTTTCTCATAGCT
CACGCTGTAGGTATCTCAGTTCGGTGTAGGTCGTTCGCTCCAAGCTGGGCTGTGTGCACGAACCCCCCGT
TCAGCCCGACCGCTGCGCCTTATCCGGTAACTATCGTCTTGAGTCCAACCCGGTAAGACACGACTTATCG
CCACTGGCAGCAGCCACTGGTAACAGGATTAGCAGAGCGAGGTATGTAGGCGGTGCTACAGAGTTCTTGA
AGTGGTGGCCTAACTACGGCTACACTAGAAGAACAGTATTTGGTATCTGCGCTCTGCTGAAGCCAGTTAC
CTTCGGAAAAAGAGTTGGTAGCTCTTGATCCGGCAAACAAACCACCGCTGGTAGCGGTGGTTTTTTTGTT
TGCAAGCAGCAGATTACGCGCAGAAAAAAAGGATCTCAAGAAGATCCTTTGATCTTTTCTACGGGGTCTG
ACGCTCAGTGGAACGAAAACTCACGTTAAGGGATTTTGGTCATGAGATTATCAAAAAGGATCTTCACCTA
GATCCTTTTAAATTAAAAATGAAGTTTTAAATCAATCTAAAGTATATATGTTTTAATTAGAAAAACTCAT
CGAGCATCAAATGAAACTGCAATTTATTCATATCAGGATTATCAATACCATATTTTTGAAAAAGCCGTTT
CTGTAATGAAGGAGAAAACTCACCGAGGCAGTTCCATAGGATGGCAAGATCCTGGTATCGGTCTGCGATT
CCGACTCGTCCAACATCAATACAACCTATTAATTTCCCCTCGTCAAAAATAAGGTTATCAAGTGAGAAAT
CACCATGAGTGACGACTGAATCCGGTGAGAATGGCAATAGCTTATGCATTTCTTTCCAGACTTGTTCAAC
AGGCCAGCCATTACGCTCGTCATCAAAATCACTCGCATCAACCAAACCGTTATTCATTCGTGATTGCGCC
TGAGCGAGACGAAATACGCGATCGCTGTTAAAAGGACAATTACAAACAGGAATCGAATGCAACCGGCGCA
GGAACACTGCCAGCGCATCAACAATATTTTCACCTGAATCAGGATATTCTTCTAATACCTGGAATGCTGT
TTTCCCTGGGATCGCAGAGGTGAGTAACCATGCATCATCAGGAGTACGGATAAAATGCTTGATGGTCGGA
AGAGGCATAAATTCCGTCAGCCAGTTTAGTCTGACCATCTCATCTGTAACATCATTGGCAACGCTACCTT
TGCCATGTTTCAGAAACAACTCTGGCGCATCGGGCTTCCCATACAATCGATAGATTGTCGCACCTGATTG
CCCGACATTATCGCGAGCCCATTTATACCCATATAAATCAGCATCCATGTTGGAATTTAATCGCGGCCTT
GAGCAAGACGTTTCCCGTTGAATATGGCTCATAACACCCCTTGTATTACTGTTTATGTAAGCAGACATAA
GCATTTATCAGGGTTATTGTCTCATGAGCGGATACATATTTGAATGTATTTAGAAAAATAAACAAATAGG
GGTTCCGCGCACATTTCCCCGAAAAGTGCCACCTGACGTCTAAGAAACCATTATTATCATGACATTAACC
TATAAAAATAGGCGTATCACGAGGCCCTTTCGTCTCGCGCGTTTCGGTGATGACGGTGAAAACCTCTGAC
ACATGCAGCTCCCGGAGACGGTCACAGCTTGTCTGTAAGCGGATGCCGGGAGCAGACAAGCCCGTCAGGG
CGCGTCAGCGGGTGTTGGCGGGTGTCGGGGCTGGCTTAACTATGCGGCATCAGAGCAGATTGTACTGAGA
GTGCACCATATGCGGTGTGAAATACCGCACAGATGCGTAAGGAGAAAATATTACTACAGGCGCCATTCGC
CATTCAGGCTGCGCAACTGTTGGGAAGGGCGATCGGTGCGGGCCTCTTCGCTATTACGCCAGCTGGCGAA
AGGGGGATGTGCTGCAAGGCGATTAAGTTGGGTAACGCCAGGGTTTTCCCAGTCACGACGTTGTAAAACG
ACGGCCAGTGAGCTAGTG
Features (pLannotate 1.2.2; 24 found; start..end, strand, type, name):
      1..19      +  promoter       T7 promoter: promoter for bacteriophage T7 RNA polymerase
     31..52      +  misc_feature   MCS (fragment): pUC18/19 multiple cloning site
     96..440     +  promoter       CaMV 35S promoter: strong constitutive promoter from cauliflower mosaic virus
    392..438     +  promoter       minimal CaMV 35S promoter: minimal 35S promoter from cauliflower mosaic virus
    460..515     +  misc_feature   TMV Ω: translational enhancer from the tobacco mosaic virus 5'-leader sequence (Gallie et al., 1988)
    517..534     +  misc_feature   MCS (fragment): pUC18/19 multiple cloning site
    559..583     +  protein_bind   attB1: mutant version of attB; recombination site for the Gateway® BP reaction BP Clonase™
    706..2307    +  CDS            Cas9(N): N-terminal portion of Streptococcus pyogenes Cas9 (Zetsche et al., 2015)
   2308..4806    +  CDS            Cas9(C): C-terminal portion of Streptococcus pyogenes Cas9 (Zetsche et al., 2015)
   4807..4854    +  CDS            nucleoplasmin NLS: bipartite nuclear localization signal from nucleoplasmin
   4859..4883    -  protein_bind   attB2: mutant version of attB; recombination site for the Gateway® BP reaction BP Clonase™
   4928..5178    +  terminator     NOS terminator: nopaline synthase terminator and poly(A) signal
   5200..5230    +  misc_feature   MCS (fragment): pUC18/19 multiple cloning site
   5243..5261    -  promoter       SP6 promoter: promoter for bacteriophage SP6 RNA polymerase
   5303..5319    -  protein_bind   lac operator: The lac repressor binds to the lac operator to inhibit transcription in E. coli. This inhibition can be relieved by adding lactose or isopropyl-β-D-thiogalactopyranoside (IPTG). lac repressor encoded by lacI
   5327..5357    -  promoter       lac promoter: promoter for the E. coli lac operon
   5372..5393    -  protein_bind   CAP binding site: CAP binding activates transcription in the presence of cAMP. E. coli catabolite activator protein
   5406..5498    -  CDS            lacI (fragment): lac repressor; lacI; The lac repressor binds to the lac operator to inhibit transcription in E. coli. This inhibition can be relieved by adding lactose or isopropyl-β-D-thiogalactopyranoside (IPTG).
   5681..6269    -  rep_origin     ori: high-copy-number ColE1/pMB1/pBR322/pUC origin of replication
   6427..7242    -  CDS            KanR: aminoglycoside phosphotransferase; aph(3')-Ia; confers resistance to kanamycin in bacteria or G418 (Geneticin®) in eukaryotes
   7279..7359    -  promoter       AmpR promoter (fragment): bla
   7454..7489    +  CDS            rop (fragment): Rop protein, which maintains plasmids at low copy number; rop
   7591..7680    +  misc_feature   bom (fragment): basis of mobility region from pBR322
   7696..7851    -  CDS            lacZα (fragment): LacZα fragment of β-galactosidase; lacZ fragment
