[The description below was written by a language model from this plasmid's Addgene catalogue record and pLannotate feature annotations shown in this document.]
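Description:
pGWT35S-Cas9 is a 7,858-nt plasmid built on the pGWT35S backbone for transient expression of Cas9 in plant cells. The catalogue lists the vector type as bacterial expression, but the annotated payload is clearly a plant expression cassette, and E. coli serves only as the propagation host. The plasmid replicates from a high-copy ColE1/pUC-type origin and is selected with kanamycin through an aph(3')-Ia (KanR) gene. No T-DNA borders, plant selectable marker or plant replication elements are annotated, which fits direct delivery for transient expression rather than Agrobacterium-mediated stable transformation. The record does not state the delivery method.

The cassette is driven by the cauliflower mosaic virus 35S promoter, a strong constitutive plant promoter. It is followed by the tobacco mosaic virus Ω leader, which enhances translation. The Cas9 coding region lies between attB1 and attB2 sites, indicating that it was introduced into a Gateway destination version of the backbone by recombination. The annotation tool labels the coding sequence as adjoining N- and C-terminal portions of Streptococcus pyogenes Cas9, which are contiguous and together correspond to the full-length nuclease. A C-terminal bipartite nucleoplasmin nuclear localization signal is fused to direct the protein to the nucleus. There is an unannotated stretch of about 120 nt between attB1 and the start of the Cas9 annotation, and the record does not say what it contains. A nopaline synthase terminator supplies the polyadenylation signal.

Flanking T7 and SP6 promoters, polylinker fragments and lac/lacZα remnants are carried over from the cloning vector. No guide RNA cassette is annotated, so the guide must be supplied separately. The associated work used fluorescent protein imaging to pre-evaluate genome-editing modules in vivo.
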