Addgene plasmid #186723: pGWT35S-Cas9
Purpose: Transient expression of Cas9 in plant cells.
Depositing lab: Yutaka Kodama. Depositing organization: Utsunomiya University. Publication: SKLPT imaging: Efficient in vivo pre-evaluation of genome-editing modules using fluorescent protein with peroxisome targeting signal. Konno R, Tanaka H, Kodama Y. Biochem Biophys Res Commun. 2018 Sep 3;503(1):235-241. doi: 10.1016/j.bbrc.2018.06.008. Epub 2018 Jun 12. PubMed 29885839.
Backbone
  Vector backbone: pGWT35S
  Vector type: Bacterial Expression
Growth in bacteria
  Bacterial resistance: Kanamycin, 50 μg/mL
  Growth temperature: 37°C
  Growth strain: DH5alpha
  Copy number: High Copy
Gene/Insert
  Gene/Insert name: Cas9
Terms and licenses: Academic/Nonprofit Terms; Industry Terms: Not Available to Industry
How to cite: pGWT35S-Cas9 was a gift from Yutaka Kodama (Addgene plasmid # 186723 ; http://n2t.net/addgene:186723 ; RRID:Addgene_186723)
