>Addgene plasmid #186723 | pGWT35S-Cas9 | depositor partial sequence | sequence record 362525 | Cas9
GACAAGAAGTACAGCATCGGCCTGGACATCGGCACCAACTCTGTGGGCTGGGCCGTGATCACCGACGAGT
ACAAGGTGCCCAGCAAGAAATTCAAGGTGCTGGGCAACACCGACCGGCACAGCATCAAGAAGAACCTGAT
CGGAGCCCTGCTGTTCGACAGCGGCGAAACAGCCGAGGCCACCCGGCTGAAGAGAACCGCCAGAAGAAGA
TACACCAGACGGAAGAACCGGATCTGCTATCTGCAAGAGATCTTCAGCAACGAGATGGCCAAGGTGGACG
ACAGCTTCTTCCACAGACTGGAAGAGTCCTTCCTGGTGGAAGAGGATAAGAAGCACGAGCGGCACCCCAT
CTTCGGCAACATCGTGGACGAGGTGGCCTACCACGAGAAGTACCCCACCATCTACCACCTGAGAAAGAAA
CTGGTGGACAGCACCGACAAGGCCGACCTGCGGCTGATCTATCTGGCCCTGGCCCACATGATCAAGTTCC
GGGGCCACTTCCTGATCGAGGGCGACCTGAACCCCGACAACAGCGACGTGGACAAGCTGTTCATCCAGCT
GGTGCAGACCTACAACCAGCTGTTCGAGGAAAACCCCATCAACGCCAGCGGCGTGGACGCCAAGGCCATC
CTGTCTGCCAGACTGAGCAAGAGCAGACGGCTGGAAAATCTGATCGCCCAGCTGCCCGGCGAGAAGAAGA
ATGGCCTGTTCGGAAACCTGATTGCCCTGAGCCTGGGCCTGACCCCCAACTTCAAGAGCAACTTCGACCT
GGCCGAGGATGCCAAACTGCAGCTGAGCAAGGACACCTACGACGACGACCTGGACAACCTGCTGGCCCAG
ATCGGCGACCAGTACGCCGACCTGTTTCTGGCCGCCAAGAACCTGTCCGACGCCATCCTGCTGAGCGACA
TCCTGAGAGTGAACACCGAGATCACCAAGGCCCCCCTGAGCGCCTCTATGATCAAGAGATACGACGAGCA
CCACCAGGACCTGACCCTGCTGAAAGCTCTCGTGCGGCAGCAGCTGCCTGAGAAGTACAAAGAGATTTTC
TTCGACCAGAGCAAGAACGGCTACGCCGGCTACATTGACGGCGGAGCCAGCCAGGAAGAGTTCTACAAGT
TCATCAAGCCCATCCTGGAAAAGATGGACGGCACCGAGGAACTGCTCGTGAAGCTGAACAGAGAGGACCT
GCTGCGGAAGCAGCGGACCTTCGACAACGGCAGCATCCCCCACCAGATCCACCTGGGAGAGCTGCACGCC
ATTCTGCGGCGGCAGGAAGATTTTTACCCATTCCTGAAGGACAACCGGGAAAAGATCGAGAAGATCCTGA
CCTTCCGCATCCCCTACTACGTGGGCCCTCTGGCCAGGGGAAACAGCAGATTCGCCTGGATGACCAGAAA
GAGCGAGGAAACCATCACCCCCTGGAACTTCGAGGAAGTGGTGGACAAGGGCGCTTCCGCCCAGAGCTTC
ATCGAGCGGATGACCAACTTCGATAAGAACCTGCCCAACGAGAAGGTGCTGCCCAAGCACAGCCTGCTGT
ACGAGTACTTCACCGTGTATAACGAGCTGACCAAAGTGAAATACGTGACCGAGGGAATGAGAAAGCCCGC
CTTCCTGAGCGGCGAGCAGAAAAAGGCCATCGTGGACCTGCTGTTCAAGACCAACCGGAAAGTGACCGTG
AAGCAGCTGAAAGAGGACTACTTCAAGAAAATCGAGTGCTTCGACTCCGTGGAAATCTCCGGCGTGGAAG
ATCGGTTCAACGCCTCCCTGGGCACATACCACGATCTGCTGAAAATTATCAAGGACAAGGACTTCCTGGA
CAATGAGGAAAACGAGGACATTCTGGAAGATATCGTGCTGACCCTGACACTGTTTGAGGACAGAGAGATG
ATCGAGGAACGGCTGAAAACCTATGCCCACCTGTTCGACGACAAAGTGATGAAGCAGCTGAAGCGGCGGA
GATACACCGGCTGGGGCAGGCTGAGCCGGAAGCTGATCAACGGCATCCGGGACAAGCAGTCCGGCAAGAC
AATCCTGGATTTCCTGAAGTCCGACGGCTTCGCCAACAGAAACTTCATGCAGCTGATCCACGACGACAGC
CTGACCTTTAAAGAGGACATCCAGAAAGCCCAGGTGTCCGGCCAGGGCGATAGCCTGCACGAGCACATTG
CCAATCTGGCCGGCAGCCCCGCCATTAAGAAGGGCATCCTGCAGACAGTGAAGGTGGTGGACGAGCTCGT
GAAAGTGATGGGCCGGCACAAGCCCGAGAACATCGTGATCGAAATGGCCAGAGAGAACCAGACCACCCAG
AAGGGACAGAAGAACAGCCGCGAGAGAATGAAGCGGATCGAAGAGGGCATCAAAGAGCTGGGCAGCCAGA
TCCTGAAAGAACACCCCGTGGAAAACACCCAGCTGCAGAACGAGAAGCTGTACCTGTACTACCTGCAGAA
TGGGCGGGATATGTACGTGGACCAGGAACTGGACATCAACCGGCTGTCCGACTACGATGTGGACCATATC
GTGCCTCAGAGCTTTCTGAAGGACGACTCCATCGACAACAAGGTGCTGACCAGAAGCGACAAGAACCGGG
GCAAGAGCGACAACGTGCCCTCCGAAGAGGTCGTGAAGAAGATGAAGAACTACTGGCGGCAGCTGCTGAA
CGCCAAGCTGATTACCCAGAGAAAGTTCGACAATCTGACCAAGGCCGAGAGAGGCGGCCTGAGCGAACTG
GATAAGGCCGGCTTCATCAAGAGACAGCTGGTGGAAACCCGGCAGATCACAAAGCACGTGGCACAGATCC
TGGACTCCCGGATGAACACTAAGTACGACGAGAATGACAAGCTGATCCGGGAAGTGAAAGTGATCACCCT
GAAGTCCAAGCTGGTGTCCGATTTCCGGAAGGATTTCCAGTTTTACAAAGTGCGCGAGATCAACAACTAC
CACCACGCCCACGACGCCTACCTGAACGCCGTCGTGGGAACCGCCCTGATCAAAAAGTACCCTAAGCTGG
AAAGCGAGTTCGTGTACGGCGACTACAAGGTGTACGACGTGCGGAAGATGATCGCCAAGAGCGAGCAGGA
AATCGGCAAGGCTACCGCCAAGTACTTCTTCTACAGCAACATCATGAACTTTTTCAAGACCGAGATTACC
CTGGCCAACGGCGAGATCCGGAAGCGGCCTCTGATCGAGACAAACGGCGAAACCGGGGAGATCGTGTGGG
ATAAGGGCCGGGATTTTGCCACCGTGCGGAAAGTGCTGAGCATGCCCCAAGTGAATATCGTGAAAAAGAC
CGAGGTGCAGACAGGCGGCTTCAGCAAAGAGTCTATCCTGCCCAAGAGGAACAGCGATAAGCTGATCGCC
AGAAAGAAGGACTGGGACCCTAAGAAGTACGGCGGCTTCGACAGCCCCACCGTGGCCTATTCTGTGCTGG
TGGTGGCCAAAGTGGAAAAGGGCAAGTCCAAGAAACTGAAGAGTGTGAAAGAGCTGCTGGGGATCACCAT
CATGGAAAGAAGCAGCTTCGAGAAGAATCCCATCGACTTTCTGGAAGCCAAGGGCTACAAAGAAGTGAAA
AAGGACCTGATCATCAAGCTGCCTAAGTACTCCCTGTTCGAGCTGGAAAACGGCCGGAAGAGAATGCTGG
CCTCTGCCGGCGAACTGCAGAAGGGAAACGAACTGGCCCTGCCCTCCAAATATGTGAACTTCCTGTACCT
GGCCAGCCACTATGAGAAGCTGAAGGGCTCCCCCGAGGATAATGAGCAGAAACAGCTGTTTGTGGAACAG
CACAAGCACTACCTGGACGAGATCATCGAGCAGATCAGCGAGTTCTCCAAGAGAGTGATCCTGGCCGACG
CTAATCTGGACAAAGTGCTGTCCGCCTACAACAAGCACCGGGATAAGCCCATCAGAGAGCAGGCCGAGAA
TATCATCCACCTGTTTACCCTGACCAATCTGGGAGCCCCTGCCGCCTTCAAGTACTTTGACACCACCATC
GACCGGAAGAGGTACACCAGCACCAAAGAGGTGCTGGACGCCACCCTGATCCACCAGAGCATCACCGGCC
TGTACGAGACACGGATCGACCTGTCTCAGCTGGGAGGCGACAAAAGGCCGGCGGCCACGAAAAAGGCCGG
CCAGGCAAAAAAGAAAAAG
